Addgene plasmid #203802: pLV-SFFV-RAB10 T23N-WPRE-UbC-Emerald
Purpose: Lentiviral vector plasmid expressing human RAB10 mutation T23N (dominant negative mutant) under the spleen focus-forming virus (SFFV) promoter and Emerald under the Ubiquitin C (UbC) promoter
Depositing lab: Richard Eva & Bart Nieuwenhuis. Depositing organization: University of Cambridge.
Backbone
  Vector backbone: pHRsinUbEm
  Vector type: Mammalian Expression, Lentiviral
Growth in bacteria
  Bacterial resistance: Ampicillin, 100 μg/mL
  Growth temperature: 37°C
  Growth strain: NEB Stable
  Copy number: High Copy
Gene/Insert 1
  Gene/Insert name: RAB10 (alt names: RAB10, member RAS oncogene family; Ras-Related GTP-Binding Protein)
  Species: H. sapiens (human)
  Insert size (bp): 603
  Mutation: T23N
  Entrez Gene: RAB10
  Cloning method: Gibson Cloning
Gene/Insert 2
  Gene/Insert name: Emerald (alt name: EmGFP)
  Species: A. victoria
  Insert size (bp): 717
Terms and licenses: Academic/Nonprofit Terms; Industry Terms: Not Available to Industry
How to cite: pLV-SFFV-RAB10 T23N-WPRE-UbC-Emerald was a gift from Richard Eva & Bart Nieuwenhuis (Addgene plasmid # 203802 ; http://n2t.net/addgene:203802 ; RRID:Addgene_203802)
