[The description below was written by a language model from this plasmid's Addgene catalogue record and pLannotate feature annotations shown in this document.]
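Description:
pLV-SFFV-RAB10 T23N-WPRE-UbC-Emerald is an HIV-1-derived, self-inactivating lentiviral transfer plasmid built on the pHRsinUbEm backbone for expression in mammalian cells. In bacteria it is maintained through a high-copy ColE1/pUC-type origin and selected with ampicillin via the bla gene. The region outside the viral cassette also carries remnants of older vector ancestry, including fragments of tetracycline resistance, rop and bom sequences. There is also an SV40 promoter followed by gpt fragments, SV40 small t intron and SV40 poly(A) sequences. The record assigns no function to these elements in this construct.

The viral cassette begins with a truncated 5' LTR. An additional LTR fragment is annotated at the end of the linearised record and probably adjoins it across the circular junction. Downstream lie the Ψ packaging signal with a partial gag sequence, the Rev response element for Rev-dependent nuclear export of the genomic RNA, and the cPPT/CTS, which aids nuclear import of the reverse-transcribed genome. The cassette ends in a ΔU3 3' LTR that disables LTR promoter activity after integration.

Between these elements are two independent expression units. The spleen focus-forming virus (SFFV) promoter drives human RAB10 carrying the T23N substitution, described as a dominant-negative mutant of this small Ras-related GTPase. It is followed by a WPRE fragment, an element that normally enhances transcript stability and expression. The human ubiquitin C promoter then drives Emerald, a rapidly maturing green fluorescent protein from Aequorea victoria. Because Emerald is expressed separately rather than fused to RAB10, it marks transduced cells without tagging the mutant protein. The vector is therefore suited to interfering with RAB10 function in fluorescently identifiable cells.
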