Features (pLannotate 1.2.2; 34 found; start..end, strand, type, name):
      1..258     +  LTR            5' LTR (truncated): truncated 5' long terminal repeat (LTR) from HIV-1
    305..430     +  misc_feature   HIV-1 Ψ: packaging signal of human immunodeficiency virus type 1
    414..752     +  CDS            HIV-1 gag (fragment): gag protein from human immunodeficiency virus 1; gag
    927..1160    +  misc_feature   RRE: The Rev response element (RRE) of HIV-1 allows for Rev-dependent mRNA export from the nucleus to the cytoplasm.
   1537..1637    +  CDS            Rev (fragment): human immunodeficiency virus 1 (HIV-1) Rev protein; rev; enhances nuclear export of unspliced and incompletely spliced viral mRNAs
   1674..1791    +  misc_feature   cPPT/CTS: central polypurine tract and central termination sequence of HIV-1
   1828..1860    -  misc_feature   MCS (fragment): pBluescript multiple cloning site
   1944..2351    +  promoter       SFFV promoter: spleen focus-forming virus long terminal repeat (LTR) promoter
   2373..2972    +  CDS            RAB10: RAB10_HUMAN - Experimental evidence at protein level: Swiss-Prot protein existence level 1. (Microbial infection) Upon Legionella pneumophila infection promotes endoplasmic reticulum recruitment and bacterial replication. Plays a role in remodeling the Legionella-containing vacuole (LCV) into an endoplasmic reticulum-like vacuole. From Homo sapiens (Human).
   2987..3017    +  misc_feature   MCS (fragment): pUC18/19 multiple cloning site
   3018..3036    +  misc_feature   MCS (fragment): pBluescript multiple cloning site
   3036..3541    +  misc_feature   WPRE (fragment): woodchuck hepatitis virus posttranscriptional regulatory element
   3534..4720    +  promoter       UbC promoter: human ubiquitin C promoter
   4756..5472    +  CDS            Emerald: Emerald is a basic (constitutively fluorescent) green fluorescent protein published in 1998, derived from Aequorea victoria. It is reported to be a very rapidly-maturing weak dimer.
   5500..5568    +  CDS            nef (fragment): NEF_HV1Z2 - Experimental evidence at protein level: Swiss-Prot protein existence level 1. Extracellular Nef protein targets CD4(+) T-lymphocytes for apoptosis by interacting with CXCR4 surface receptors. From Human immunodeficiency virus type 1 group M subtype D (isolate Z2/CDC-Z34) (HIV-1).
   5570..5803    +  LTR            3' LTR (ΔU3): self-inactivating 3' long terminal repeat (LTR) from HIV-1
   5828..5846    -  promoter       SP6 promoter: promoter for bacteriophage SP6 RNA polymerase
   6074..6353    +  CDS            TcR (fragment): tetracycline efflux protein; tet; confers resistance to tetracycline
   6354..6402    -  misc_feature   bom (fragment): basis of mobility region from pBR322
   6504..6539    -  CDS            rop (fragment): Rop protein, which maintains plasmids at low copy number; rop
   6634..6738    +  promoter       AmpR promoter: bla
   6739..7599    +  CDS            AmpR: β-lactamase; bla; confers resistance to ampicillin, carbenicillin, and related antibiotics
   7770..8358    +  rep_origin     ori: high-copy-number ColE1/pMB1/pBR322/pUC origin of replication
   8541..8597    +  CDS            lacI (fragment): lac repressor; lacI; The lac repressor binds to the lac operator to inhibit transcription in E. coli. This inhibition can be relieved by adding lactose or isopropyl-β-D-thiogalactopyranoside (IPTG).
   8604..8933    +  promoter       SV40 promoter: SV40 enhancer and early promoter
   9133..9252    +  CDS            gpt (fragment): XGPT_ECOLI - Also known as gpp, gxu. Experimental evidence at protein level: Swiss-Prot protein existence level 1. Purine salvage pathway enzyme that catalyzes the transfer of the ribosyl-5-phosphate group from 5-phospho-alpha-D-ribose 1- diphosphate (PRPP) to the N9 position of the 6-oxopurines guanine and xanthine to form the corresponding ribonucleotides GMP (guanosine 5'- monophosphate) and XMP (xanthosine 5'-monophosphate), with the release of PPi. To a lesser extent, also acts on hypoxanthine (PubMed:9100006, PubMed:3886014). Does not ribophosphorylate adenine (PubMed:3886014). From Esch
   9252..9587    +  CDS            gpt (fragment): XGPT_ECOLI - Also known as gpp, gxu. Experimental evidence at protein level: Swiss-Prot protein existence level 1. Purine salvage pathway enzyme that catalyzes the transfer of the ribosyl-5-phosphate group from 5-phospho-alpha-D-ribose 1- diphosphate (PRPP) to the N9 position of the 6-oxopurines guanine and xanthine to form the corresponding ribonucleotides GMP (guanosine 5'- monophosphate) and XMP (xanthosine 5'-monophosphate), with the release of PPi. To a lesser extent, also acts on hypoxanthine (PubMed:9100006, PubMed:3886014). Does not ribophosphorylate adenine (PubMed:3886014). From Esch
   9682..9987    +  CDS            frsA (fragment): FRSA_ECOLI - Also known as yafA. Experimental evidence at protein level: Swiss-Prot protein existence level 1. Catalyzes the hydrolysis of esters (PubMed:15808744). Displays esterase activity toward pNP-butyrate (PubMed:15808744). May stimulate mixed-acid fermentation by acting as a fermentation/respiration switch that down-regulates respiration and up- regulates fermentation rates (PubMed:15169777). From Escherichia coli (strain K12).
   9991..10065   +  CDS            small t antigen (fragment): SV40 (simian virus 40) small t antigen
  10067..10132   +  intron         small t intron: SV40 (simian virus 40) small t antigen intron
  10262..10282   +  CDS            SV40 NLS: nuclear localization signal of SV40 (simian virus 40) large T antigen
  10601..10684   +  CDS            large T antigen (fragment): large T antigen from SV40 (simian virus 40)
  10707..10841   +  polyA_signal   SV40 poly(A) signal: SV40 polyadenylation signal
  11009..11384   +  LTR            3' LTR (fragment): 3' long terminal repeat (LTR) from HIV-1
>Addgene plasmid #203802 | pLV-SFFV-RAB10 T23N-WPRE-UbC-Emerald | addgene full sequence | sequence record 401645 | Addgene NGS Result
GAGGCGTGGCCTGGGCGGGACTGGGGAGTGGCGAGCCCTCAGATCCTGCATATAAGCAGCTGCTTTTTGC
CTGTACTGGGTCTCTCTGGTTAGACCAGATCTGAGCCTGGGAGCTCTCTGGCTAACTAGGGAACCCACTG
CTTAAGCCTCAATAAAGCTTGCCTTGAGTGCTTCAAGTAGTGTGTGCCCGTCTGTTGTGTGACTCTGGTA
ACTAGAGATCCCTCAGACCCTTTTAGTCAGTGTGGAAAATCTCTAGCAGTGGCGCCCGAACAGGGACTTG
AAAGCGAAAGGGAAACCAGAGGAGCTCTCTCGACGCAGGACTCGGCTTGCTGAAGCGCGCACGGCAAGAG
GCGAGGGGCGGCGACTGGTGAGTACGCCAAAAATTTTGACTAGCGGAGGCTAGAAGGAGAGAGATGGGTG
CGAGAGCGTCAGTATTAAGCGGGGGAGAATTAGATCGCGATGGGAAAAAATTCGGTTAAGGCCAGGGGGA
AAGAAAAAATATAAATTAAAACATATAGTATGGGCAAGCAGGGAGCTAGAACGATTCGCAGTTAATCCTG
GCCTGTTAGAAACATCAGAAGGCTGTAGACAAATACTGGGACAGCTACAACCATCCCTTCAGACAGGATC
AGAAGAACTTAGATCATTATATAATACAGTAGCAACCCTCTATTGTGTGCATCAAAGGATAGAGATAAAA
GACACCAAGGAAGCTTTAGACAAGATAGAGGAAGAGCAAAACAAAAGTAAGACCACCGCACAGCAAGCGG
CCGGCCGCTGATCTTCAGACCTGGAGGAGGAGATATGAGGGACAATTGGAGAAGTGAATTATATAAATAT
AAAGTAGTAAAAATTGAACCATTAGGAGTAGCACCCACCAAGGCAAAGAGAAGAGTGGTGCAGAGAGAAA
AAAGAGCAGTGGGAATAGGAGCTTTGTTCCTTGGGTTCTTGGGAGCAGCAGGAAGCACTATGGGCGCAGC
GTCAATGACGCTGACGGTACAGGCCAGACAATTATTGTCTGGTATAGTGCAGCAGCAGAACAATTTGCTG
AGGGCTATTGAGGCGCAACAGCATCTGTTGCAACTCACAGTCTGGGGCATCAAGCAGCTCCAGGCAAGAA
TCCTGGCTGTGGAAAGATACCTAAAGGATCAACAGCTCCTGGGGATTTGGGGTTGCTCTGGAAAACTCAT
TTGCACCACTGCTGTGCCTTGGAATGCTAGTTGGAGTAATAAATCTCTGGAACAGATTTGGAATCACACG
ACCTGGATGGAGTGGGACAGAGAAATTAACAATTACACAAGCTTAATACACTCCTTAATTGAAGAATCGC
AAAACCAGCAAGAAAAGAATGAACAAGAATTATTGGAATTAGATAAATGGGCAAGTTTGTGGAATTGGTT
TAACATAACAAATTGGCTGTGGTATATAAAATTATTCATAATGATAGTAGGAGGCTTGGTAGGTTTAAGA
ATAGTTTTTGCTGTACTTTCTATAGTGAATAGAGTTAGGCAGGGATATTCACCATTATCGTTTCAGACCC
ACCTCCCAACCCCGAGGGGACCCGACAGGCCCGAAGGAATAGAAGAAGAAGGTGGAGAGAGAGACAGAGA
CAGATCCATTCGATTAGTGAACGGATCTCGACGGTATCGCCAAATGGCAGTATTCATCCACAATTTTAAA
AGAAAAGGGGGGATTGGGGGGTACAGTGCAGGGGAAAGAATAGTAGACATAATAGCAACAGACATACAAA
CTAAAGAATTACAAAAACAAATTACAAAAATTCAAAATTTTCGGGTTTATTACAGGGACAGCAGAGATCC
AGTTTGGATCGATAAGCTTGATATCGAATTCCTGCAGCCCCGATAAAATAAAAGATTTTATTTAGTCTCC
AGAAAAAGGGGGGAATGAAAGACCCCACCTGTAGGTTTGGCAAGCTAGCTGCAGTAACGCCATTTTGCAA
GGCATGGAAAAATACCAAACCAAGAATAGAGAAGTTCAGATCAAGGGCGGGTACATGAAAATAGCTAACG
TTGGGCCAAACAGGATATCTGCGGTGAGCAGTTTCGGCCCCGGCCCGGGGCCAAGAACAGATGGTCACCG
CAGTTTCGGCCCCGGCCCGAGGCCAAGAACAGATGGTCCCCAGATATGGCCCAACCCTCAGCAGTTTCTT
AAGACCCATCAGATGTTTCCAGGCTCCCCCAAGGACCTGAAATGACCCTGCGCCTTATTTGAATTAACCA
ATCAGCCTGCTTCTCGCTTCTGTTCGCGCGCTTCTGCTTCCCGAGCTCTATAAAAGAGCTCACAACCCCT
CACTCGGCGCGCCAGTCCTCCGACAGACTGAGTCGCCCGGGGGGGATCCACCGGTCGCCACCATGGCGAA
GAAGACGTACGACCTGCTTTTCAAGCTGCTCCTGATCGGGGATTCCGGAGTGGGGAAGAACTGCGTCCTT
TTTCGTTTTTCGGATGATGCCTTCAATACTACCTTTATTTCCACCATAGGAATAGACTTCAAGATCAAAA
CAGTTGAATTACAAGGAAAGAAGATCAAGCTACAGATATGGGATACAGCAGGCCAGGAGCGATTTCACAC
CATCACAACCTCCTACTACAGAGGCGCAATGGGTATCATGCTAGTATATGACATCACCAATGGTAAAAGT
TTTGAAAACATCAGCAAATGGCTTAGAAACATAGATGAGCATGCCAATGAAGATGTGGAAAGAATGTTAC
TAGGAAACAAGTGTGATATGGACGACAAAAGAGTTGTACCTAAAGGAAAAGGAGAACAGATTGCAAGGGA
GCATGGTATTAGGTTTTTTGAGACTAGTGCAAAAGCAAATATAAACATCGAAAAGGCGTTCCTCACGTTA
GCTGAAGATATCCTTCGAAAGACCCCTGTAAAAGAGCCCAACAGTGAAAATGTAGATATCAGCAGTGGAG
GAGGCGTGACAGGCTGGAAGAGCAAATGCTGCTGAAGCGGCCGCGACTCTAGAGTCGACCTGCAGGCATG
CAAGCTTGATATCAAGCTTATCGATAATCAACCTCTGGATTACAAAATTTGTGAAAGATTGACTGGTATT
CTTAACTATGTTGCTCCTTTTACGCTATGTGGATACGCTGCTTTAATGCCTTTGTATCATGCTATTGCTT
CCCGTATGGCTTTCATTTTCTCCTCCTTGTATAAATCCTGGTTGCTGTCTCTTTATGAGGAGTTGTGGCC
CGTTGTCAGGCAACGTGGCGTGGTGTGCACTGTGTTTGCTGACGCAACCCCCACTGGTTGGGGCATTGCC
ACCACCTGTCAGCTCCTTTCCGGGACTTTCGCTTTCCCCCTCCCTATTGCCACGGCGGAACTCATCGCCG
CCTGCCTTGCCCGCTGCTGGACAGGGGCTCGGCTGTTGGGCACTGACAATTCCGTGGTGTTGTCGGGGAA
ATCATCGTCCTTTCCTTGGCTGCTCGCCTGTGTTGCCACCTGGATTCTGCGCGGGACGTCCTTCTGCTAC
GTCCCTTCGGCCCTCAATCCAGCGGACCTTCCTTCCCGCGGGCGCCCCCCTCCTCACGGCGAGCGCTGCC
ACGTCAGACGAAGGGCGCAGCGAGCGTCCTGATCCTTCCGCCCGGACGCTCAGGACAGCGGCCCGCTGCT
CATAAGACTCGGCCTTAGAACCCCAGTATCAGCAGAAGGACATTTTAGGACGGGACTTGGGTGACTCTAG
GGCACTGGTTTTCTTTCCAGAGAGCGGAACAGGCGAGGAAAAGTAGTCCCTTCTCGGCGATTCTGCGGAG
GGATCTCCGTGGGGCGGTGAACGCCGATGATTATATAAGGACGCGCCGGGTGTGGCACAGCTAGTTCCGT
CGCAGCCGGGATTTGGGTCGCGGTTCTTGTTTGTGGATCGCTGTGATCGTCACTTGGTGAGTAGCGGGCT
GCTGGGCTGGCCGGGGCTTTCGTGGCCGCCGGGCCGCTCGGTGGGACGGAAGCGTGTGGAGAGACCGCCA
AGGGCTGTAGTCTGGGTCCGCGAGCAAGGTTGCCCTGAACTGGGGGTTGGGGGGAGCGCAGCAAAATGGC
GGCTGTTCCCGAGTCTTGAATGGAAGACGCTTGTGAGGCGGGCTGTGAGGTCGTTGAAACAAGGTGGGGG
GCATGGTGGGCGGCAAGAACCCAAGGTCTTGAGGCCTTCGCTAATGCGGGAAAGCTCTTATTCGGGTGAG
ATGGGCTGGGGCACCATCTGGGGACCCTGACGTGAAGTTTGTCACTGACTGGAGAACTCGGTTTGTCGTC
TGTTGCGGGGGCGGCAGTTATGGCGGTGCCGTTGGGCAGTGCACCCGTACCTTTGGGAGCGCGCGCCCTC
GTCGTGTCGTGACGTCACCCGTTCTGTTGGCTTATAATGCAGGGTGGGGCCACCTGCCGGTAGGTGTGCG
GTAGGCTTTTCTCCGTCGCAGGACGCAGGGTTCGGGCCTAGGGTAGGCTCTCCTGAATCGACAGGCGCCG
GACCTCTGGTGAGGGGAGGGATAAGTGAGGCGTCAGTTTCTTTGGTCGGTTTTATGTACCTATCTTCTTA
AGTAGCTGAAGCTCCGGTTTTGAACTATGCGCTCGGGGTTGGCGAGTGTGTTTTGTGAAGTTTTTTAGGC
ACCTTTTGAAATGTAATCATTTGGGTCAATATGTAATTTTCAGTGTTAGACTAGTAAATTGTCCGCTAAA
TTCTGGCCGTTTTTGGCTTTTTTGTTAGACGAAGCTTGGTACCGAGCTCGGATCAATTCGCCACCATGGT
GAGCAAGGGCGAGGAGCTGTTCACCGGGGTGGTGCCCATCCTGGTCGAGCTGGACGGCGACGTAAACGGC
CACAAGTTCAGCGTGTCCGGCGAGGGCGAGGGCGATGCCACCTACGGCAAGCTGACCCTGAAGTTCATCT
GCACCACCGGCAAGCTGCCCGTGCCCTGGCCCACCCTCGTGACCACCTTGACCTACGGCGTGCAGTGCTT
CGCCCGCTACCCCGACCACATGAAGCAGCACGACTTCTTCAAGTCCGCCATGCCCGAAGGCTACGTCCAG
GAGCGCACCATCTTCTTCAAGGACGACGGCAACTACAAGACCCGCGCCGAGGTGAAGTTCGAGGGCGACA
CCCTGGTGAACCGCATCGAGCTGAAGGGCATCGACTTCAAGGAGGACGGCAACATCCTGGGGCACAAGCT
GGAGTACAACTACAACAGCCACAAGGTCTATATCACCGCCGACAAGCAGAAGAACGGCATCAAGGTGAAC
TTCAAGACCCGCCACAACATCGAGGACGGCAGCGTGCAGCTCGCCGACCACTACCAGCAGAACACCCCCA
TCGGCGACGGCCCCGTGCTGCTGCCCGACAACCACTACCTGAGCACCCAGTCCGCCCTGAGCAAAGACCC
CAACGAGAAGCGCGATCACATGGTCCTGCTGGAGTTCGTGACCGCCGCCGGGATCACTCTCGGCATGGAC
GAGCTGTACAAGTAACTCGAGGGAATTAATTCGAGCTCGGTACCTTTAAGACCAATGACTTACAAGGCAG
CTGTAGATCTTAGCCACTTTTTAAAAGAAAAGGGGGGACTGGAAGGGCTAATTCACTCCCAACGAAGACA
AGATCTGCTTTTTGCTTGTACTGGGTCTCTCTGGTTAGACCAGATCTGAGCCTGGGAGCTCTCTGGCTAA
CTAGGGAACCCACTGCTTAAGCCTCAATAAAGCTTGCCTTGAGTGCTTCAAGTAGTGTGTGCCCGTCTGT
TGTGTGACTCTGGTAACTAGAGATCCCTCAGACCCTTTTAGTCAGTGTGGAAAATCTCTAGCAGCATCTA
GAATTAATTCCGTGTATTCTATAGTGTCACCTAAATCGTATGTGTATGATACATAAGGTTATGTATTAAT
TGTAGCCGCGTTCTAACGACAATATGTACAAGCCTAATTGTGTAGCATCTGGCTTACTGAAGCAGACCCT
ATCATCTCTCTCGTAAACTGCCGTCAGAGTCGGTTTGGTTGGACGAACCTTCTGAGTTTCTGGTAACGCC
GTCCCGCACCCGGAAATGGTCAGCGAACCAATCAGCAGGGTCATCGCTAGCCAGATCCTCTACGCCGGAC
GCATCGTGGCCGGCATCACCGGCGCCACAGGTGCGGTTGCTGGCGCCTATATCGCCGACATCACCGATGG
GGAAGATCGGGCTCGCCACTTCGGGCTCATGAGCGCTTGTTTCGGCGTGGGTATGGTGGCAGGCCCCGTG
GCCGGGGGACTGTTGGGCGCCATCTCCTTGCATGCACCATTCCTTGCGGCGGCGGTGCTCAACGGCCTCA
ACCTACTACTGGGCTGCTTCCTAATGCAGGAGTCGCATAAGGGAGAGCGTCGAATGGTGCACTCTCAGTA
CAATCTGCTCTGATGCCGCATAGTTAAGCCAGCCCCGACACCCGCCAACACCCGCTGACGCGCCCTGACG
GGCTTGTCTGCTCCCGGCATCCGCTTACAGACAAGCTGTGACCGTCTCCGGGAGCTGCATGTGTCAGAGG
TTTTCACCGTCATCACCGAAACGCGCGAGACGAAAGGGCCTCGTGATACGCCTATTTTTATAGGTTAATG
TCATGATAATAATGGTTTCTTAGACGTCAGGTGGCACTTTTCGGGGAAATGTGCGCGGAACCCCTATTTG
TTTATTTTTCTAAATACATTCAAATATGTATCCGCTCATGAGACAATAACCCTGATAAATGCTTCAATAA
TATTGAAAAAGGAAGAGTATGAGTATTCAACATTTCCGTGTCGCCCTTATTCCCTTTTTTGCGGCATTTT
GCCTTCCTGTTTTTGCTCACCCAGAAACGCTGGTGAAAGTAAAAGATGCTGAAGATCAGTTGGGTGCACG
AGTGGGTTACATCGAACTGGATCTCAACAGCGGTAAGATCCTTGAGAGTTTTCGCCCCGAAGAACGTTTT
CCAATGATGAGCACTTTTAAAGTTCTGCTATGTGGCGCGGTATTATCCCGTATTGACGCCGGGCAAGAGC
AACTCGGTCGCCGCATACACTATTCTCAGAATGACTTGGTTGAGTACTCACCAGTCACAGAAAAGCATCT
TACGGATGGCATGACAGTAAGAGAATTATGCAGTGCTGCCATAACCATGAGTGATAACACTGCGGCCAAC
TTACTTCTGACAACGATCGGAGGACCGAAGGAGCTAACCGCTTTTTTGCACAACATGGGGGATCATGTAA
CTCGCCTTGATCGTTGGGAACCGGAGCTGAATGAAGCCATACCAAACGACGAGCGTGACACCACGATGCC
TGTAGCAATGGCAACAACGTTGCGCAAACTATTAACTGGCGAACTACTTACTCTAGCTTCCCGGCAACAA
TTAATAGACTGGATGGAGGCGGATAAAGTTGCAGGACCACTTCTGCGCTCGGCCCTTCCGGCTGGCTGGT
TTATTGCTGATAAATCTGGAGCCGGTGAGCGTGGGTCTCGCGGTATCATTGCAGCACTGGGGCCAGATGG
TAAGCCCTCCCGTATCGTAGTTATCTACACGACGGGGAGTCAGGCAACTATGGATGAACGAAATAGACAG
ATCGCTGAGATAGGTGCCTCACTGATTAAGCATTGGTAACTGTCAGACCAAGTTTACTCATATATACTTT
AGATTGATTTAAAACTTCATTTTTAATTTAAAAGGATCTAGGTGAAGATCCTTTTTGATAATCTCATGAC
CAAAATCCCTTAACGTGAGTTTTCGTTCCACTGAGCGTCAGACCCCGTAGAAAAGATCAAAGGATCTTCT
TGAGATCCTTTTTTTCTGCGCGTAATCTGCTGCTTGCAAACAAAAAAACCACCGCTACCAGCGGTGGTTT
GTTTGCCGGATCAAGAGCTACCAACTCTTTTTCCGAAGGTAACTGGCTTCAGCAGAGCGCAGATACCAAA
TACTGTTCTTCTAGTGTAGCCGTAGTTAGGCCACCACTTCAAGAACTCTGTAGCACCGCCTACATACCTC
GCTCTGCTAATCCTGTTACCAGTGGCTGCTGCCAGTGGCGATAAGTCGTGTCTTACCGGGTTGGACTCAA
GACGATAGTTACCGGATAAGGCGCAGCGGTCGGGCTGAACGGGGGGTTCGTGCACACAGCCCAGCTTGGA
GCGAACGACCTACACCGAACTGAGATACCTACAGCGTGAGCTATGAGAAAGCGCCACGCTTCCCGAAGGG
AGAAAGGCGGACAGGTATCCGGTAAGCGGCAGGGTCGGAACAGGAGAGCGCACGAGGGAGCTTCCAGGGG
GAAACGCCTGGTATCTTTATAGTCCTGTCGGGTTTCGCCACCTCTGACTTGAGCGTCGATTTTTGTGATG
CTCGTCAGGGGGGCGGAGCCTATGGAAAAACGCCAGCAACGCGGCCTTTTTACGGTTCCTGGCCTTTTGC
TGGCCTTTTGCTCACATGTTCTTTCCTGCGTTATCCCCTGATTCTGTGGATAACCGTATTACCGCCTTTG
AGTGAGCTGATACCGCTCGCCGCAGCCGAACGACCGAGCGCAGCGAGTCAGTGAGCGAGGAAGCGGAAGA
GCGCCCAATACGCAAACCGCCTCTCCCCGCGCGTTGGCCGATTCATTAATGCAGCTGTGGAATGTGTGTC
AGTTAGGGTGTGGAAAGTCCCCAGGCTCCCCAGCAGGCAGAAGTATGCAAAGCATGCATCTCAATTAGTC
AGCAACCAGGTGTGGAAAGTCCCCAGGCTCCCCAGCAGGCAGAAGTATGCAAAGCATGCATCTCAATTAG
TCAGCAACCATAGTCCCGCCCCTAACTCCGCCCATCCCGCCCCTAACTCCGCCCAGTTCCGCCCATTCTC
CGCCCCATGGCTGACTAATTTTTTTTATTTATGCAGAGGCCGAGGCCGCCTCGGCCTCTGAGCTATTCCA
GAAGTAGTGAGGAGGCTTTTTTGGAGGCCTAGGCTTTTGCAAAAAGCTTGGACACAAGACAGGCTTGCGA
GATATGTTTGAGAATACCACTTTATCCCGCGTCAGGGAGAGGCAGTGCGTAAAAAGACGCGGACTCATGT
GAAATACTGGTTTTTAGTGCGCCAGATCTCTATAATCTCGCGCAACCTATTTTCCCCTCGAACACTTTTT
AAGCCGTAGATAAACAGGCTGGGACACTTCACATGAGCGAAAAATACATCGTCACCTGGGACATGTTGCA
GATCCATGCACGTAAACTCGCAAGCCGACTGATGCCTTCTGAACAATGGAAAGGCATTATTGCCGTAAGC
CGTGGCGGTCTGTACCGGGTGCGTTACTGGCGCGTGAACTGGGTATTCGTCATGTCGATACCGTTTGTAT
TTCCAGCTACGATCACGACAACCAGCGCGAGCTTAAAGTGCTGAAACGCGCAGAAGGCGATGGCGAAGGC
TTCATCGTTATTGATGACCTGGTGGATACCGGTGGTACTGCGGTTGCGATTCGTGAAATGTATCCAAAAG
CGCACTTTGTCACCATCTTCGCAAAACCGGCTGGTCGTCCGCTGGTTGATGACTATGTTGTTGATATCCC
GCAAGATACCTGGATTGAACAGCCGTGGGATATGGGCGTCGTATTCGTCCCGCCAATCTCCGGTCGCTAA
TCTTTTCAACGCCTGGCACTGCCGGGCGTTGTTCTTTTTAACTTCAGGCGGGTTACAATAGTTTCCAGTA
AGTATTCTGGAGGCTGCATCCATGACACAGGCAAACCTGAGCGAAACCCTGTTCAAACCCCGCTTTAAAC
ATCCTGAAACCTCGACGCTAGTCCGCCGCTTTAATCACGGCGCACAACCGCCTGTGCAGTCGGCCCTTGA
TGGTAAAACCATCCCTCACTGGTATCGCATGATTAACCGTCTGATGTGGATCTGGCGCGGCATTGACCCA
CGCGAAATCCTCGACGTCCAGGCACGTATTGTGATGAGCGATGCCGAACGTACCGACGATGATTTATACG
ATACGGTGATTGGCTACCGTGGCGGCAACTGGATTTATGAGTGGGCCCCGGATCTTTGTGAAGGAACCTT
ACTTCTGTGGTGTGACATAATTGGACAAACTACCTACAGAGATTTAAAGCTCTAAGGTAAATATAAAATT
TTTAAGTGTATAATGTGTTAAACTACTGATTCTAATTGTTTGTGTATTTTAGATTCCAACCTATGGAACT
GATGAATGGGAGCAGTGGTGGAATGCCTTTAATGAGGAAAACCTGTTTTGCTCAGAAGAAATGCCATCTA
GTGATGATGAGGCTACTGCTGACTCTCAACATTCTACTCCTCCAAAAAAGAAGAGAAAGGTAGAAGACCC
CAAGGACTTTCCTTCAGAATTGCTAAGTTTTTTGAGTCATGCTGTGTTTAGTAATAGAACTCTTGCTTGC
TTTGCTATTTACACCACAAAGGAAAAAGCTGCACTGCTATACAAGAAAATTATGGAAAAATATTCTGTAA
CCTTTATAAGTAGGCATAACAGTTATAATCATAACATACTGTTTTTTCTTACTCCACACAGGCATAGAGT
GTCTGCTATTAATAACTATGCTCAAAAATTGTGTACCTTTAGCTTTTTAATTTGTAAAGGGGTTAATAAG
GAATATTTGATGTATAGTGCCTTGACTAGAGATCATAATCAGCCATACCACATTTGTAGAGGTTTTACTT
GCTTTAAAAAACCTCCCACACCTCCCCCTGAACCTGAAACATAAAATGAATGCAATTGTTGTTGTTAACT
TGTTTATTGCAGCTTATAATGGTTACAAATAAAGCAATAGCATCACAAATTTCACAAATAAAGCATTTTT
TTCACTGCATTCTAGTTGTGGTTTGTCCAAACTCATCAATGTATCTTATCATGTCTGGATCAACTGGATA
ACTCAAGCTAACCAAAATCATCCCAAACTTCCCACCCCATACCCTATTACCACTGCCAATTACCTGTGGT
TTCATTTACTCTAAACCTGTGATTCCTCTGAATTATTTTCATTTTAAAGAAATTGTATTTGTTAAATATG
TACTACAAACTTAGTAGTTGGAAGGGCTAATTCACTCCCAAAGAAGACAAGATATCCTTGATCTGTGGAT
CTACCACACACAAGGCTACTTCCCTGATTAGCAGAACTACACACCAGGGCCAGGGGTCAGATATCCACTG
ACCTTTGGATGGTGCTACAAGCTAGTACCAGTTGAGCCAGATAAGGTAGAAGAGGCCAATAAAGGAGAGA
ACACCAGCTTGTTACACCCTGTGAGCCTGCATGGGATGGATGACCCGGAGAGAGAAGTGTTAGAGTGGAG
GTTTGACAGCCGCCTAGCATTTCATCACGTGGCCCGAGAGCTGCATCCGGAGTACTTCAAGAACTGCTGA
TATCGAGCTTGCTACAAGGGACTTTCCGCTGGGGACTTTCCAGG
